>Addgene plasmid #32370 | pGL3Basic-Mdm2-T4 | addgene partial sequence | sequence record 37695 | RVprimer3 5'-CTAGCAAAATAGGCTGTCCC-3'
TCGATAGGTACCGAGCTCGGGCCCGCTCCGGGTCGCGCTGGGCTCGTTGCTGGGGTCCAGGAGGTGACAG
GTGCCTGGTCCCGGACTCGCCGGGATGCGGCTTCCGGGACGGGTGGGACTGGGCTGGGCCGAGTTGACTC
AGCTCTTCCTGTGGGGCTGGTCAAGTTGGGACACGTCCGGCGTCGGCTGTCGGAGGAGCTAAGTCCTGAC
ATGTCTCCAGCTGGGGTTATTTAAACGCTGCCCCGTTTCCGCAGCCGTCTGCTGGGCGCTCGAGATCTGC
GATCTAAGTAAGCTTGGCATTCCGGTACTGTTGGTAAAGCCACCATGGAAGACGCCAAAAACATAAAGAA
AGGCCCGGCGCCATTCTATCCGCTGGAAGATGGAACCGCTGGAGAGCAACTGCATAAGGCTATGAAGAGA
TACGCCCTGGTTCCTGGAACAATTGCTTTTACAGATGCACATATCGAGGTGGACATCACTTACGCTGAGT
ACTTCGAAATGTCCGTTCGGTTGGCAGAAGCTATGAAACGATATGGGCTGAATACAAATCACAGAATCGT
CGTATGCAGTGAAAACTCTCTTCAATTCTTTATGCCGGTGTTGGGCGCGTTATTTATCGGAGTTGCAGTT
GCGCCCGCGAACGACATTTATAATGAACGTGAATTGCTCAACAGTATGGGCATTTCGCAGCCTACCGTGG
TGTTCGTTTCCAAAAAGGGGTTGCAAAAAATTTTGAACGTGCAAAAA
