[The description below was written by a language model from this plasmid's Addgene catalogue record.]
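Description:
pGL3Basic-Mdm2-T4 is a promoter-reporter plasmid built on the pGL3-Basic backbone (4818 bp without insert), a vector catalogued here as a mammalian expression type. pGL3-Basic carries a firefly luciferase coding sequence but lacks any eukaryotic promoter or enhancer of its own, so luciferase output in transfected mammalian cells depends on the regulatory activity of whatever fragment is cloned upstream of the reporter. The plasmid is propagated in E. coli under ampicillin selection; the record lists copy number as unknown, and no feature table is provided, so the details of the origin, polyadenylation signals and other backbone elements are not itemised in the record.

The insert is a 244 bp fragment of the mouse (M. musculus) Mdm2 promoter, recorded as having been introduced by TOPO cloning. The "T4" designation suggests it is one member of a series of promoter fragments or truncations, but the record does not define the boundaries of this fragment, nor does it state whether it derives from the P1 or P2 promoter of Mdm2. The associated publication concerns regulation of Mdm2 expression by PTEN through the P1 promoter, which indicates that the construct was made for luciferase assays mapping the promoter sequences responsible for that regulation. In typical use, it would be transfected into mammalian cells, alongside related promoter constructs and a normalisation control, to compare transcriptional activity of this Mdm2 promoter segment under different genetic or signalling conditions, such as the presence or absence of PTEN.
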