Addgene plasmid #32370: pGL3Basic-Mdm2-T4
Depositing lab: Hong Wu. Depositing organization: University of California, Los Angeles (UCLA). Publication: PTEN regulates Mdm2 expression through the P1 promoter. Chang CJ, Freeman DJ, Wu H. J Biol Chem. 2004 Jul 9;279(28):29841-8. Epub 2004 Apr 16. 10.1074/jbc.M401488200 PubMed 15090541.
Backbone
  Vector backbone: pGL3Basic
  Backbone manufacturer: Promega
  Backbone size w/o insert (bp): 4818
  Vector type: Mammalian Expression
Growth in bacteria
  Bacterial resistance: Ampicillin, 100 μg/mL
  Growth temperature: 37°C
  Growth strain: DH5alpha
  Copy number: Unknown
Gene/Insert
  Gene/Insert name: Mdm2 promoter
  Species: M. musculus (mouse)
  Insert size (bp): 244
  Entrez Gene: Mdm2 (a.k.a. 1700007J15Rik, Mdm-2)
  Cloning method: TOPO Cloning
  Sequencing primers: 5′ CTAGCAAAATAGGCTGTCCC
Terms and licenses: Academic/Nonprofit Terms; Industry Terms: Not Available to Industry
How to cite: pGL3Basic-Mdm2-T4 was a gift from Hong Wu (Addgene plasmid # 32370 ; http://n2t.net/addgene:32370 ; RRID:Addgene_32370)
